>Addgene plasmid #30257 | pETCON-HB22/design_4 | depositor partial sequence | sequence record 13913 | Author sequence
CATATGTTGTACAAGGTTACTTTGAAGACACCAGATGGTGACATCACTTTTAATGTCTACCCTGGTGTTC
AATTGATTTCCTTCGGTTCTTCAAGAGCTGATTTGCCATTATCCCAAAAATCTGGTGCATGTTCAACCTG
CTTAGGTAAAATAGTATCTGGTACTGTCGATCAATCAGAAGGTGCCTTTTTGGATGACGAACAAATCGAA
CAAGGTTACGTATTGACATGTATCGCTATCCCTGAATCTGATGTTGTAATTGAAACCCATAAAGAAGACG
AATTGCTCGAG
