>Addgene plasmid #30257 | pETCON-HB22/design_4 | addgene partial sequence | sequence record 35432 | 30257 with GAL1
TACATTTTCAATTAAGATGCAGTTACTTCGCTGTTTTTCAATATTTTCTGTTATTGCTTCAGTTTTAGCA
CAGGAACTGACAACTATATGCGAGCAAATCCCCTCACCAACTTTAGAATCGACGCCGTACTCTTTGTCAA
CGACTACTATTTTGGCCAACGGGAAGGCAATGCAAGGAGTTTTTGAATATTACAAATCAGTAACGTTTGT
CAGTAATTGCGGTTCTCACCCCTCAACAACTAGCAAAGGCAGCCCCATAAACACACAGTATGTTTTTAAG
GACAATAGCTCGACGATTGAAGGTAGATACCCATACGACGTTCCAGACTACGCTCTGCAGGCTAGTGGTG
GAGGAGGCTCTGGTGGAGGCGGTAGCGGAGGCGGAGGGTCGGCTAGCCATATGTTGTACAAGGTTACTTT
GAAGACACCAGATGGTGACATCACTTTTAATGTCTACCCTGGTGTTCAATTGATTTCCTTCGGTTCTTCA
AGAGCTGATTTGCCATTATCCCAAAAATCTGGTGCATGTTCAACCTGCTTAGGTAAAATAGTATCTGGTA
CTGTCGATCAATCAGAAGGTGCCTTTTTGGATGACGAACAAATCGAACAAGGTTACGTATTGACATGTAT
CGCTATCCCTGAATCTGATGTTGTAATTGAAACCCATAAAGAAGACGAATTGCTCGAGGGGGGCGGATCC
GAACAAAAGCTTATTTCTGAAGAGGACTTGTAATAGAGATCTGATAACAACAGTGTAGATGTAACAAAAT
CGACTTTGTTCCCACTGTACTTTTAGCTCGTACAAAATACAATATACTTTTCATTTCTCCG
