[The description below was written by a language model from this plasmid's Addgene catalogue record.]
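Description:
pETCON-HB22/design_4 is a yeast expression plasmid built on the pETCON backbone (about 5.4 kb without insert). It carries a 291 bp computationally designed open reading frame encoding HB22, a protein engineered to bind the hemagglutinin (HA) of the SC1918/H1 influenza virus. The insert is a wholly designed sequence rather than a natural gene. It was placed in the vector by restriction cloning between NdeI and XhoI sites, both of which remain intact, so the design can be excised or swapped for other variants. In bacteria the plasmid is maintained at high copy and selected with ampicillin.

No feature table accompanies the entry. The record therefore does not state the promoter driving expression, the yeast origin of replication, the yeast selection marker, or any fusion partners or epitope tags flanking the cloning sites. pETCON is generally known as a yeast surface display vector, in which the cloned protein is fused to a cell wall anchoring partner so that binding to a labelled target can be scored on intact cells. The specific display elements of this plasmid cannot be confirmed from the fields given.

The associated publication is a community-wide assessment of protein-interface modelling aimed at improving design methodology. This suggests that HB22, labelled "design_4", belongs to a set of designed HA binders used as experimental test cases for evaluating computational interface design. The plasmid would typically be used to express the design in yeast and test its binding to HA, or as a starting template for further engineering of the designed interface.
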