Addgene plasmid #30257: pETCON-HB22/design_4
Depositing lab: David Baker. Depositing organization: University of Washington. Publication: Community-Wide Assessment of Protein-Interface Modeling Suggests Improvements to Design Methodology. Fleishman SJ, Whitehead TA, Strauch EM, Corn JE, Qin S, Zhou HX, Mitchell JC, Demerdash ON, Takeda-Shitaka M, Terashi G, Moal IH, Li X, Bates PA, Zacharias M, Park H, Ko JS, Lee H, Seok C, Bourquard T, Bernauer J, Poupon A, Aze J, Soner S, Ovali SK, Ozbek P, Tal NB, Haliloglu T, Hwang H, Vreven T, Pierce BG, Weng Z, Perez-Cano L, Pons C, Fernandez-Recio J, Jiang F, Yang F, Gong X, Cao L, Xu X, Liu B, Wang P, Li C, Wang C, Robert CH, Guharoy M, Liu S, Huang Y, Li L, Guo D, Chen Y, Xiao Y, London N, Itzhaki Z, Schueler-Furman O, Inbar Y, Patapov V, Cohen M, Schreiber G, Tsuchiya Y, Kanamori E, Standley DM, Nakamura H, Kinoshita K, Driggers CM, Hall RG, Morgan JL, Hsu VL, Zhan J, Yang Y, Zhou Y, Kastritis PL, Bonvin AM, Zhang W, Camacho CJ, Kilambi KP, Sircar A, Gray JJ, Ohue M, Uchikoga N, Matsuzaki Y, Ishida T, Akiyama Y, Khashan R, Bush S, Fouches D, Tropsha A, Esquivel-Rodriguez J, Kihara D, Stranges PB, Jacak R, Kuhlman B, Huang SY, Zou X, Wodak SJ, Janin J, Baker D. J Mol Biol. 2011 Sep 29. 10.1016/j.jmb.2011.09.031 PubMed 22001016.
Backbone
  Vector backbone: pETCON
  Backbone size w/o insert (bp): 5400
  Vector type: Yeast Expression
Growth in bacteria
  Bacterial resistance: Ampicillin, 100 μg/mL
  Growth temperature: 37°C
  Growth strain: DH5alpha
  Copy number: High Copy
Gene/Insert
  Gene/Insert name: SC1918/H1 HA designed binding protein HB22
  Species: Designed Sequence
  Insert size (bp): 291
  Cloning method: Restriction Enzyme; 5′ cloning site NdeI (not destroyed); 3′ cloning site XhoI (not destroyed)
  Sequencing primers: 5′ UP-GS
Resource information
  A portion of this plasmid was derived from a plasmid made by: Designed sequence
Terms and licenses: Academic/Nonprofit Terms; Industry Terms: Not Available to Industry
How to cite: pETCON-HB22/design_4 was a gift from David Baker (Addgene plasmid # 30257 ; http://n2t.net/addgene:30257 ; RRID:Addgene_30257)
